>Addgene plasmid #132218 | pDONR221_SLC5A8 | addgene full sequence | sequence record 261924 | Addgene NGS Result
CTTTCCTGCGTTATCCCCTGATTCTGTGGATAACCGTATTACCGCCTTTGAGTGAGCTGATACCGCTCGC
CGCAGCCGAACGACCGAGCGCAGCGAGTCAGTGAGCGAGGAAGCGGAAGAGCGCCCAATACGCAAACCGC
CTCTCCCCGCGCGTTGGCCGATTCATTAATGCAGCTGGCACGACAGGTTTCCCGACTGGAAAGCGGGCAG
TGAGCGCAACGCAATTAATACGCGTACCGCTAGCCAGGAAGAGTTTGTAGAAACGCAAAAAGGCCATCCG
TCAGGATGGCCTTCTGCTTAGTTTGATGCCTGGCAGTTTATGGCGGGCGTCCTGCCCGCCACCCTCCGGG
CCGTTGCTTCACAACGTTCAAATCCGCTCCCGGCGGATTTGTCCTACTCAGGAGAGCGTTCACCGACAAA
CAACAGATAAAACGAAAGGCCCAGTCTTCCGACTGAGCCTTTCGTTTTATTTGATGCCTGGCAGTTCCCT
ACTCTCGCGTTAACGCTAGCATGGATGTTTTCCCAGTCACGACGTTGTAAAACGACGGCCAGTCTTAAGC
TCGGGCCCCAAATAATGATTTTATTTTGACTGATAGTGACCTGTTCGTTGCAACACATTGATGAGCAATG
CTTTTTTATAATGCCAACTTTGTACAAAAAAGCAGGCTCCACCATGGACACACCTAGGGGCATCGGCACC
TTCGTGGTGTGGGATTACGTGGTGTTTGCCGGCATGCTGGTCATCTCTGCCGCCATCGGGATCTACTACG
CATTCGCTGGTGGAGGACAGCAGACCAGCAAGGACTTTCTGATGGGCGGCCGGAGAATGACAGCAGTGCC
TGTGGCCCTGAGCCTGACCGCATCTTTCATGAGCGCCGTGACAGTGCTGGGAACCCCATCCGAGGTGTAC
CGCTTCGGCGCCATCTTTTCTATCTTCGCCTTTACCTATTTCTTTGTGGTGGTCATCAGCGCCGAGGTGT
TCCTGCCCGTGTTTTACAAGCTGGGCATCACATCCACCTACGAGTATCTGGAGCTGCGGTTCAATAAGTG
CGTGAGACTGTGCGGCACCGTGCTGTTTATCGTGCAGACAATCCTGTACACCGGCATCGTGATCTATGCC
CCTGCCCTGGCCCTGAACCAGGTGACAGGCTTCGACCTGTGGGGAGCAGTGGTGGCAACCGGCGTGGTGT
GCACCTTCTACTGTACCCTGGGCGGCCTGAAGGCCGTGATCTGGACAGACGTGTTCCAAGTGGGCATCAT
GGTGGCCGGCTTTGCCTCTGTGATCATCCAGGCCGTGGTCATGCAGGGCGGCATCAGCACCATCCTGAAT
GACGCCTATGATGGCGGCAGGCTGAACTTCTGGAACTTTAATCCAAACCCCCTGCAGCGCCACACCTTCT
GGACAATCATCATCGGCGGCACCTTCACCTGGACAAGCATCTACGGCGTGAATCAGTCCCAGGTGCAGAG
GTATATCTCCTGCAAGTCTCGCTTCCAGGCCAAGCTGAGCCTGTACATCAACCTGGTGGGCCTGTGGGCC
ATCCTGACATGCAGCGTGTTCTGCGGCCTGGCCCTGTACAGCCGGTATCACGACTGCGATCCATGGACCG
CCAAGAAGGTGTCCGCCCCAGACCAGCTGATGCCTTACCTGGTGCTGGACATCCTGCAGGATTATCCTGG
ACTGCCAGGACTGTTCGTGGCATGTGCATATTCTGGCACCCTGAGCACAGTGAGCTCCTCTATCAATGCA
CTGGCAGCAGTGACCGTGGAGGATCTGATCAAGCCCTACTTTAGGAGCCTGTCCGAGCGGAGCCTGAGCT
GGATCTCCCAGGGCATGTCTGTGGTGTATGGCGCCCTGTGCATCGGAATGGCCGCCCTGGCAAGCCTGAT
GGGCGCCCTGCTGCAGGCCGCCCTGTCCGTGTTCGGAATGGTGGGAGGACCACTGATGGGACTGTTCGCA
CTGGGAATCCTGGTGCCTTTTGCCAATTCCATCGGCGCCCTGGTGGGACTGATGGCAGGCTTTGCCATCT
CTCTGTGGGTGGGAATCGGAGCACAGATCTACCCACCTCTGCCAGAGCGGACACTGCCACTGCACCTGGA
CATCCAGGGCTGTAACTCCACATATAATGAGACCAACCTGATGACCACAACCGAGATGCCCTTCACCACC
AGCGTGTTCCAGATCTACAATGTGCAGAGAACCCCCCTGATGGACAACTGGTATTCCCTGTCTTACCTGT
ATTTCAGCACCGTGGGCACACTGGTGACCCTGCTGGTGGGCATCCTGGTGAGCCTGTCCACAGGCGGCCG
GAAGCAGAATCTGGATCCCAGATACATCCTGACCAAGGAGGACTTCCTGTCCAACTTCGATATCTTCAAG
AAGAAGAAGCACGTGCTGAGCTATAAGTCCCACCCTGTGGAGGACGGCGGCACAGATAATCCAGCCTTTA
ACCACATCGAGCTGAATTCTGATCAGAGCGGCAAGTCCAACGGCACCAGGCTGGACCCAGCTTTCTTGTA
CAAAGTTGGCATTATAAGAAAGCATTGCTTATCAATTTGTTGCAACGAACAGGTCACTATCAGTCAAAAT
AAAATCATTATTTGCCATCCAGCTGATATCCCCTATAGTGAGTCGTATTACATGGTCATAGCTGTTTCCT
GGCAGCTCTGGCCCGTGTCTCAAAATCTCTGATGTTACATTGCACAAGATAAAAATATATCATCATGAAC
AATAAAACTGTCTGCTTACATAAACAGTAATACAAGGGGTGTTATGAGCCATATTCAACGGGAAACGTCG
AGGCCGCGATTAAATTCCAACATGGATGCTGATTTATATGGGTATAAATGGGCTCGCGATAATGTCGGGC
AATCAGGTGCGACAATCTATCGCTTGTATGGGAAGCCCGATGCGCCAGAGTTGTTTCTGAAACATGGCAA
AGGTAGCGTTGCCAATGATGTTACAGATGAGATGGTCAGACTAAACTGGCTGACGGAATTTATGCCTCTT
CCGACCATCAAGCATTTTATCCGTACTCCTGATGATGCATGGTTACTCACCACTGCGATCCCCGGAAAAA
CAGCATTCCAGGTATTAGAAGAATATCCTGATTCAGGTGAAAATATTGTTGATGCGCTGGCAGTGTTCCT
GCGCCGGTTGCATTCGATTCCTGTTTGTAATTGTCCTTTTAACAGCGATCGCGTATTTCGTCTCGCTCAG
GCGCAATCACGAATGAATAACGGTTTGGTTGATGCGAGTGATTTTGATGACGAGCGTAATGGCTGGCCTG
TTGAACAAGTCTGGAAAGAAATGCATAAACTTTTGCCATTCTCACCGGATTCAGTCGTCACTCATGGTGA
TTTCTCACTTGATAACCTTATTTTTGACGAGGGGAAATTAATAGGTTGTATTGATGTTGGACGAGTCGGA
ATCGCAGACCGATACCAGGATCTTGCCATCCTATGGAACTGCCTCGGTGAGTTTTCTCCTTCATTACAGA
AACGGCTTTTTCAAAAATATGGTATTGATAATCCTGATATGAATAAATTGCAGTTTCATTTGATGCTCGA
TGAGTTTTTCTAATCAGAATTGGTTAATTGGTTGTAACACTGGCAGAGCATTACGCTGACTTGACGGGAC
GGCGCAAGCTCATGACCAAAATCCCTTAACGTGAGTTACGCGTCGTTCCACTGAGCGTCAGACCCCGTAG
AAAAGATCAAAGGATCTTCTTGAGATCCTTTTTTTCTGCGCGTAATCTGCTGCTTGCAAACAAAAAAACC
ACCGCTACCAGCGGTGGTTTGTTTGCCGGATCAAGAGCTACCAACTCTTTTTCCGAAGGTAACTGGCTTC
AGCAGAGCGCAGATACCAAATACTGTTCTTCTAGTGTAGCCGTAGTTAGGCCACCACTTCAAGAACTCTG
TAGCACCGCCTACATACCTCGCTCTGCTAATCCTGTTACCAGTGGCTGCTGCCAGTGGCGATAAGTCGTG
TCTTACCGGGTTGGACTCAAGACGATAGTTACCGGATAAGGCGCAGCGGTCGGGCTGAACGGGGGGTTCG
TGCACACAGCCCAGCTTGGAGCGAACGACCTACACCGAACTGAGATACCTACAGCGTGAGCTATGAGAAA
GCGCCACGCTTCCCGAAGGGAGAAAGGCGGACAGGTATCCGGTAAGCGGCAGGGTCGGAACAGGAGAGCG
CACGAGGGAGCTTCCAGGGGGAAACGCCTGGTATCTTTATAGTCCTGTCGGGTTTCGCCACCTCTGACTT
GAGCGTCGATTTTTGTGATGCTCGTCAGGGGGGCGGAGCCTATGGAAAAACGCCAGCAACGCGGCCTTTT
TACGGTTCCTGGCCTTTTGCTGGCCTTTTGCTCACATGTT
Features (pLannotate 1.2.2; 10 found; start..end, strand, type, name):
    121..213     +  CDS            lacI (fragment): lac repressor; lacI; The lac repressor binds to the lac operator to inhibit transcription in E. coli. This inhibition can be relieved by adding lactose or isopropyl-β-D-thiogalactopyranoside (IPTG).
    268..295     -  terminator     rrnB T2 terminator: transcription terminator T2 from the E. coli rrnB gene
    427..470     +  terminator     rrnB T1 terminator: Escherichia coli rrnB; transcription terminator T1 from the E. coli rrnB gene
    517..553     -  CDS            lacZα (fragment): LacZα fragment of β-galactosidase; lacZ fragment
    569..668     +  protein_bind   attL1: mutant version of attL; recombination site for the Gateway® LR reaction LR Clonase™
    674..2503    +  CDS            SLC5A8: SC5A8_HUMAN - Also known as AIT From Homo sapiens (Human).
   2505..2604    -  protein_bind   attL2: mutant version of attL; recombination site for the Gateway® LR reaction LR Clonase™
   2622..2640    -  promoter       T7 promoter: promoter for bacteriophage T7 RNA polymerase
   2774..3583    +  CDS            KanR: aminoglycoside phosphotransferase; aph(3')-Ia; confers resistance to kanamycin in bacteria or G418 (Geneticin®) in eukaryotes
   3730..4318    +  rep_origin     ori: high-copy-number ColE1/pMB1/pBR322/pUC origin of replication
