[The description below was written by a language model from this plasmid's Addgene catalogue record and pLannotate feature annotations shown in this document.]
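Description:
pDONR221_SLC5A8 is a Gateway entry clone built on the pDONR221 backbone and carrying a codon-optimized open reading frame for human SLC5A8 (also known as AIT, SMCT or SMCT1), a member of the solute carrier family. The sequenced plasmid is 4,380 nt, consistent with a 1,830 bp insert in a roughly 2.55 kb backbone. It is maintained in E. coli at high copy through a ColE1/pUC-type origin of replication and is selected with kanamycin through an aminoglycoside phosphotransferase (KanR) gene.

The SLC5A8 coding sequence sits between attL1 and attL2, the recombination sites produced when an ORF is captured in a donor vector. These sites let LR Clonase transfer the ORF, in a defined orientation and reading frame, into any attR-containing destination vector. Upstream of attL1, the rrnB T1 and T2 transcription terminators insulate the insert from read-through transcription in bacteria. Short lacI and lacZα fragments are backbone remnants with no evident function here. A T7 promoter lies just beyond attL2 on the reverse strand, and M13 forward and reverse primer sites flank the cassette for sequence verification.

Although the catalogue lists the vector type as mammalian expression, the feature table shows no eukaryotic promoter, polyadenylation signal, epitope tag or reporter. The plasmid therefore does not express the transporter itself and serves as a shuttle source of the ORF. Its stated purpose is subcloning into custom expression vectors, and it belongs to a larger consortium collection of SLC transporter clones assembled to support transporter research and drug discovery.
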