Addgene plasmid #132218: pDONR221_SLC5A8
Purpose: Gateway entry clone with codon-optimized ORF sequence for subcloning into custom expression vectors
Depositing lab: RESOLUTE Consortium & Giulio Superti-Furga. Depositing organization: CeMM Research Center for Molecular Medicine. Publication: The RESOLUTE consortium: unlocking SLC transporters for drug discovery. Superti-Furga G, Lackner D, Wiedmer T, Ingles-Prieto A, Barbosa B, Girardi E, Goldmann U, Gurtl B, Klavins K, Klimek C, Lindinger S, Lineiro-Retes E, Muller AC, Onstein S, Redinger G, Reil D, Sedlyarov V, Wolf G, Crawford M, Everley R, ... Steppan CM. Nat Rev Drug Discov. 2020 Jul;19(7):429-430. doi: 10.1038/d41573-020-00056-6. PubMed 32265506.
Backbone
  Vector backbone: pDONR221
  Backbone manufacturer: Thermo Fisher Scientific
  Backbone size w/o insert (bp): 2550
  Vector type: Mammalian Expression
Growth in bacteria
  Bacterial resistance: Kanamycin, 50 μg/mL
  Growth temperature: 37°C
  Growth strain: Stbl3
  Copy number: High Copy
Gene/Insert
  Gene/Insert name: SLC5A8 (alt name: AIT)
  Species: H. sapiens (human)
  Insert size (bp): 1830
  Entrez Gene: SLC5A8 (a.k.a. AIT, SMCT, SMCT1)
  Cloning method: Gateway Cloning
  Sequencing primers: 5′ M13-fwd; 3′ M13-rev
Terms and licenses: Academic/Nonprofit Terms; Industry Terms
Depositor comments: For more information on the full Resolute plasmid collection, please see www.addgene.org/depositor-collections/re-solute/. Please provide your feedback on this plasmid to the RESOLUTE consortium by filling out their RESOLUTE repository feedback form: https://forms.office.com/Pages/ResponsePage.aspx?id=0e05yklzmkS7rjFGQL4N7z4feCLQvEJAmVcOCM_u885UN1JJRko0Ukg4TVQwNTZLOUxPQVJWT1NHUCQlQCN0PWcu
How to cite: pDONR221_SLC5A8 was a gift from RESOLUTE Consortium & Giulio Superti-Furga (Addgene plasmid # 132218 ; http://n2t.net/addgene:132218 ; RRID:Addgene_132218)
