>Addgene plasmid #132218 | pDONR221_SLC5A8 | depositor partial sequence | sequence record 253836 | Codon-optimized ORF of SLC5A8
ATGGACACACCTAGGGGCATCGGCACCTTCGTGGTGTGGGATTACGTGGTGTTTGCCGGCATGCTGGTCA
TCTCTGCCGCCATCGGGATCTACTACGCATTCGCTGGTGGAGGACAGCAGACCAGCAAGGACTTTCTGAT
GGGCGGCCGGAGAATGACAGCAGTGCCTGTGGCCCTGAGCCTGACCGCATCTTTCATGAGCGCCGTGACA
GTGCTGGGAACCCCATCCGAGGTGTACCGCTTCGGCGCCATCTTTTCTATCTTCGCCTTTACCTATTTCT
TTGTGGTGGTCATCAGCGCCGAGGTGTTCCTGCCCGTGTTTTACAAGCTGGGCATCACATCCACCTACGA
GTATCTGGAGCTGCGGTTCAATAAGTGCGTGAGACTGTGCGGCACCGTGCTGTTTATCGTGCAGACAATC
CTGTACACCGGCATCGTGATCTATGCCCCTGCCCTGGCCCTGAACCAGGTGACAGGCTTCGACCTGTGGG
GAGCAGTGGTGGCAACCGGCGTGGTGTGCACCTTCTACTGTACCCTGGGCGGCCTGAAGGCCGTGATCTG
GACAGACGTGTTCCAAGTGGGCATCATGGTGGCCGGCTTTGCCTCTGTGATCATCCAGGCCGTGGTCATG
CAGGGCGGCATCAGCACCATCCTGAATGACGCCTATGATGGCGGCAGGCTGAACTTCTGGAACTTTAATC
CAAACCCCCTGCAGCGCCACACCTTCTGGACAATCATCATCGGCGGCACCTTCACCTGGACAAGCATCTA
CGGCGTGAATCAGTCCCAGGTGCAGAGGTATATCTCCTGCAAGTCTCGCTTCCAGGCCAAGCTGAGCCTG
TACATCAACCTGGTGGGCCTGTGGGCCATCCTGACATGCAGCGTGTTCTGCGGCCTGGCCCTGTACAGCC
GGTATCACGACTGCGATCCATGGACCGCCAAGAAGGTGTCCGCCCCAGACCAGCTGATGCCTTACCTGGT
GCTGGACATCCTGCAGGATTATCCTGGACTGCCAGGACTGTTCGTGGCATGTGCATATTCTGGCACCCTG
AGCACAGTGAGCTCCTCTATCAATGCACTGGCAGCAGTGACCGTGGAGGATCTGATCAAGCCCTACTTTA
GGAGCCTGTCCGAGCGGAGCCTGAGCTGGATCTCCCAGGGCATGTCTGTGGTGTATGGCGCCCTGTGCAT
CGGAATGGCCGCCCTGGCAAGCCTGATGGGCGCCCTGCTGCAGGCCGCCCTGTCCGTGTTCGGAATGGTG
GGAGGACCACTGATGGGACTGTTCGCACTGGGAATCCTGGTGCCTTTTGCCAATTCCATCGGCGCCCTGG
TGGGACTGATGGCAGGCTTTGCCATCTCTCTGTGGGTGGGAATCGGAGCACAGATCTACCCACCTCTGCC
AGAGCGGACACTGCCACTGCACCTGGACATCCAGGGCTGTAACTCCACATATAATGAGACCAACCTGATG
ACCACAACCGAGATGCCCTTCACCACCAGCGTGTTCCAGATCTACAATGTGCAGAGAACCCCCCTGATGG
ACAACTGGTATTCCCTGTCTTACCTGTATTTCAGCACCGTGGGCACACTGGTGACCCTGCTGGTGGGCAT
CCTGGTGAGCCTGTCCACAGGCGGCCGGAAGCAGAATCTGGATCCCAGATACATCCTGACCAAGGAGGAC
TTCCTGTCCAACTTCGATATCTTCAAGAAGAAGAAGCACGTGCTGAGCTATAAGTCCCACCCTGTGGAGG
ACGGCGGCACAGATAATCCAGCCTTTAACCACATCGAGCTGAATTCTGATCAGAGCGGCAAGTCCAACGG
CACCAGGCTG
